>Addgene plasmid #31949 | pPAmCherry-b-actin | addgene full sequence | sequence record 489669 | Addgene NGS Result
TAGTTATTAATAGTAATCAATTACGGGGTCATTAGTTCATAGCCCATATATGGAGTTCCGCGTTACATAA
CTTACGGTAAATGGCCCGCCTGGCTGACCGCCCAACGACCCCCGCCCATTGACGTCAATAATGACGTATG
TTCCCATAGTAACGCCAATAGGGACTTTCCATTGACGTCAATGGGTGGAGTATTTACGGTAAACTGCCCA
CTTGGCAGTACATCAAGTGTATCATATGCCAAGTACGCCCCCTATTGACGTCAATGACGGTAAATGGCCC
GCCTGGCATTATGCCCAGTACATGACCTTATGGGACTTTCCTACTTGGCAGTACATCTACGTATTAGTCA
TCGCTATTACCATGGTGATGCGGTTTTGGCAGTACATCAATGGGCGTGGATAGCGGTTTGACTCACGGGG
ATTTCCAAGTCTCCACCCCATTGACGTCAATGGGAGTTTGTTTTGGCACCAAAATCAACGGGACTTTCCA
AAATGTCGTAACAACTCCGCCCCATTGACGCAAATGGGCGGTAGGCGTGTACGGTGGGAGGTCTATATAA
GCAGAGCTGGTTTAGTGAACCGTCAGATCCGCTAGCGGTCGCCACCATGGTGAGCAAGGGCGAGGAGGAT
AACATGGCCATCATTAAGGAGTTCATGCGCTTCAAGGTGCACATGGAGGGGTCCGTGAACGGCCACGTGT
TCGAGATCGAGGGCGAGGGCGAGGGCCGCCCCTACGAGGGCACCCAGACCGCCAAGCTGAAGGTGACCAA
GGGCGGCCCCCTGCCCTTCACCTGGGACATCCTGAGCCCTCAGTTCATGTACGGCTCCAATGCCTACGTG
AAGCACCCCGCCGACATCCCCGACTACTTTAAGCTGTCCTTCCCCGAGGGCTTCAAGTGGGAGCGCGTGA
TGAAATTCGAGGACGGCGGCGTGGTGACCGTGACCCAGGACTCCTCCCTGCAGGACGGCGAGTTCATCTA
CAAGGTGAAGCTGCGCGGCACCAACTTCCCCTCCGACGGCCCCGTGATGCAGAAGAAGACCATGGGCTGG
GAGGCCCTCTCCGAGCGGATGTACCCCGAGGACGGCGCCCTGAAGGGCGAGGTCAAGCCCAGAGTGAAGC
TGAAGGACGGCGGCCACTACGACGCTGAGGTCAAGACCACCTACAAGGCCAAGAAGCCCGTGCAGCTGCC
CGGCGCCTACAACGTCAACCGCAAGCTGGACATCACCAGCCACAACGAGGACTACACCATCGTGGAGCAG
TACGAGAGAGCCGAGGGCCGCCACTCCACCGGCGGCATGGACGAGCTGTACAAGTCCGGACTCAGATCTC
GAGCTATGGATGATGATATCGCCGCGCTCGTCGTCGACAACGGCTCCGGCATGTGCAAGGCCGGCTTCGC
GGGCGACGATGCCCCCCGGGCCGTCTTCCCCTCCATCGTGGGGCGCCCCAGGCACCAGGGCGTGATGGTG
GGCATGGGTCAGAAGGATTCCTATGTGGGCGACGAGGCCCAGAGCAAGAGAGGCATCCTCACCCTGAAGT
ACCCCATCGAGCACGGCATCGTCACCAACTGGGACGACATGGAGAAAATCTGGCACCACACCTTCTACAA
TGAGCTGCGTGTGGCTCCCGAGGAGCACCCCGTGCTGCTGACCGAGGCCCCCCTGAACCCCAAGGCCAAC
CGCGAGAAGATGACCCAGATCATGTTTGAGACCTTCAACACCCCAGCCATGTACGTTGCTATCCAGGCTG
TGCTATCCCTGTACGCCTCTGGCCGTACCACTGGCATCGTGATGGACTCCGGTGACGGGGTCACCCACAC
TGTGCCCATCTACGAGGGGTATGCCCTCCCCCATGCCATCCTGCGTCTGGACCTGGCTGGCCGGGACCTG
ACTGACTACCTCATGAAGATCCTCACCGAGCGCGGCTACAGCTTCACCACCACGGCCGAGCGGGAAATCG
TGCGTGACATTAAGGAGAAGCTGTGCTACGTCGCCCTGGACTTCGAGCAAGAGATGGCCACGGCTGCTTC
CAGCTCCTCCCTGGAGAAGAGCTACGAGCTGCCTGACGGCCAGGTCATCACCATTGGCAATGAGCGGTTC
CGCTGCCCTGAGGCACTCTTCCAGCCTTCCTTCCTGGGCATGGAGTCCTGTGGCATCCACGAAACTACCT
TCAACTCCATCATGAAGTGTGACGTGGACATCCGCAAAGACCTGTACGCCAACACAGTGCTGTCTGGCGG
CACCACCATGTACCCTGGCATTGCCGACAGGATGCAGAAGGAGATCACTGCCCTGGCACCCAGCACAATG
AAGATCAAGATCATTGCTCCTCCTGAGCGCAAGTACTCCGTGTGGATCGGCGGCTCCATCCTGGCCTCGC
TGTCCACCTTCCAGCAGATGTGGATCAGCAAGCAGGAGTATGACGAGTCCGGCCCCTCCATCGTCCACCG
CAAATGCTTCTAGGGATCCACCGGATCTAGATAACTGATCATAATCAGCCATACCACATTTGTAGAGGTT
TTACTTGCTTTAAAAAACCTCCCACACCTCCCCCTGAACCTGAAACATAAAATGAATGCAATTGTTGTTG
TTAACTTGTTTATTGCAGCTTATAATGGTTACAAATAAAGCAATAGCATCACAAATTTCACAAATAAAGC
ATTTTTTTCACTGCATTCTAGTTGTGGTTTGTCCAAACTCATCAATGTATCTTAACGCGTAAATTGTAAG
CGTTAATATTTTGTTAAAATTCGCGTTAAATTTTTGTTAAATCAGCTCATTTTTTAACCAATAGGCCGAA
ATCGGCAAAATCCCTTATAAATCAAAAGAATAGACCGAGATAGGGT
[37 nt withheld, positions 2847-2883]
AAAGAACGTGGACTCCAACGTCAAAGG
[49 nt withheld, positions 2911-2959]
T
[91 nt withheld, positions 2961-3051]
G
[124 nt withheld, positions 3053-3176]
CAGGTGGCACTTTTCGGGGAAATGTGCGCGGAACCCCTATTTGTTTATTTTTCTAAATACATTCAAATAT
GTATCCGCTCATGAGACAATAACCCTGATAAATGCTTCAATAATATTGAAAAAGGAAGAGTCCTGAGGCG
GAAAGAACCAGCTGTGGAATGTGTGTCAGTTAGGGTGTGGAAAGTCCCCAGGCTCCCCAGCAGGCAGAAG
TATGCAAAGCATGCATCTCAATTAGTCAGCAACCAGGTGTGGAAAGTCCCCAGGCTCCCCAGCAGGCAGA
AGTATGCAAAGCATGCATCTCAATTAGTCAGCAACCATAGTCCCGCCCCTAACTCCGCCCATCCCGCCCC
TAACTCCGCCCAGTTCCGCCCATTCTCCGCCCCATGGCTGACTAATTTTTTTTATTTATGCAGAGGCCGA
GGCCGCCTCGGCCTCTGAGCTATTCCAGAAGTAGTGAGGAGGCTTTTTTGGAGGCCTAGGCTTTTGCAAA
GATCGATCAAGAGACAGGATGAGGATCGTTTCGCATGATTGAACAAGATGGATTGCACGCAGGTTCTCCG
GCCGCTTGGGTGGAGAGGCTATTCGGCTATGACTGGGCACAACAGACAATCGGCTGCTCTGATGCCGCCG
TGTTCCGGCTGTCAGCGCAGGGGCGCCCGGTTCTTTTTGTCAAGACCGACCTGTCCGGTGCCCTGAATGA
ACTGCAAGACGAGGCAGCGCGGCTATCGTGGCTGGCCACGACGGGCGTTCCTTGCGCAGCTGTGCTCGAC
GTTGTCACTGAAGCGGGAAGGGACTGGCTGCTATTGGGCGAAGTGCCGGGGCAGGATCTCCTGTCATCTC
ACCTTGCTCCTGCCGAGAAAGTATCCATCATGGCTGATGCAATGCGGCGGCTGCATACGCTTGATCCGGC
TACCTGCCCATTCGACCACCAAGCGAAACATCGCATCGAGCGAGCACGTACTCGGATGGAAGCCGGTCTT
GTCGATCAGGATGATCTGGACGAAGAGCATCAGGGGCTCGCGCCAGCCGAACTGTTCGCCAGGCTCAAGG
CGAGCATGCCCGACGGCGAGGATCTCGTCGTGACCCATGGCGATGCCTGCTTGCCGAATATCATGGTGGA
AAATGGCCGCTTTTCTGGATTCATCGACTGTGGCCGGCTGGGTGTGGCGGACCGCTATCAGGACATAGCG
TTGGCTACCCGTGATATTGCTGAAGAGCTTGGCGGCGAATGGGCTGACCGCTTCCTCGTGCTTTACGGTA
TCGCCGCTCCCGATTCGCAGCGCATCGCCTTCTATCGCCTTCTTGACGAGTTCTTCTGAGCGGGACTCTG
GGGTTCGAAATGACCGACCAAGCGACGCCCAACCTGCCATCACGAGATTTCGATTCCACCGCCGCCTTCT
ATGAAAGGTTGGGCTTCGGAATCGTTTTCCGGGACGCCGGCTGGATGATCCTCCAGCGCGGGGATCTCAT
GCTGGAGTTCTTCGCCCACCCTAGGGGGAGGCTAACTGAAACACGGAAGGAGACAATACCGGAAGGAACC
CGCGCTATGACGGCAATAAAAAGACAGAATAAAACGCACGGTGTTGGGTCGTTTGTTCATAAACGCGGGG
TTCGGTCCCAGGGCTGGCACTCTGTCGATACCCCACCGAGACCCCATTGGGGCCAATACGCCCGCGTTTC
TTCCTTTTCCCCACCCCACCCCCCAAGTTCGGGTGAAGGCCCAGGGCTCGCAGCCAACGTCGGGGCGGCA
GGCCCTGCCATAGCCTCAGGTTACTCATATATACTTTAGATTGATTTAAAACTTCATTTTTAATTTAAAA
GGATCTAGGTGAAGATCCTTTTTGATAATCTCATGACCAAAATCCCTTAACGTGAGTTTTCGTTCCACTG
AGCGTCAGACCCCGTAGAAAAGATCAAAGGATCTTCTTGAGATCCTTTTTTTCTGCGCGTAATCTGCTGC
TTGCAAACAAAAAAACCACCGCTACCAGCGGTGGTTTGTTTGCCGGATCAAGAGCTACCAACTCTTTTTC
CGAAGGTAACTGGCTTCAGCAGAGCGCAGATACCAAATACTGTTCTTCTAGTGTAGCCGTAGTTAGGCCA
CCACTTCAAGAACTCTGTAGCACCGCCTACATACCTCGCTCTGCTAATCCTGTTACCAGTGGCTGCTGCC
AGTGGCGATAAGTCGTGTCTTACCGGGTTGGACTCAAGACGATAGTTACCGGATAAGGCGCAGCGGTCGG
GCTGAACGGGGGGTTCGTGCACACAGCCCAGCTTGGAGCGAACGACCTACACCGAACTGAGATACCTACA
GCGTGAGCTATGAGAAAGCGCCACGCTTCCCGAAGGGAGAAAGGCGGACAGGTATCCGGTAAGCGGCAGG
GTCGGAACAGGAGAGCGCACGAGGGAGCTTCCAGGGGGAAACGCCTGGTATCTTTATAGTCCTGTCGGGT
TTCGCCACCTCTGACTTGAGCGTCGATTTTTGTGATGCTCGTCAGGGGGGCGGAGCCTATGGAAAAACGC
CAGCAACGCGGCCTTTTTACGGTTCCTGGCCTTTTGCTGGCCTTTTGCTCACATGTTCTTTCCTGCGTTA
TCCCCTGATTCTGTGGATAACCGTATTACCGCCATGCAT
Features (pLannotate 1.2.2; 15 found; start..end, strand, type, name):
     61..364     +  enhancer       CMV enhancer: human cytomegalovirus immediate early enhancer
    365..568     +  promoter       CMV promoter: human cytomegalovirus (CMV) immediate early promoter
    607..1314    +  CDS            PAmCherry1: PAmCherry1 is a photoactivatable red fluorescent protein published in 2009, derived from Discosoma sp.. It is reported to be a rapidly-maturing monomer with high acid sensitivity.
   1315..1335    +  misc_feature   MCS (fragment): multiple cloning site
   1336..2460    +  CDS            ACTB: ACTB_BOVIN - Experimental evidence at protein level: Swiss-Prot protein existence level 1. Actin is a highly conserved protein that polymerizes to produce filaments that form cross-linked networks in the cytoplasm of cells. Actin exists in both monomeric (G-actin) and polymeric (F-actin) forms, both forms playing key functions, such as cell motility and contraction. In addition to their role in the cytoplasmic cytoskeleton, G- and F-actin also localize in the nucleus, and regulate gene transcription and motility and repair of damaged DNA. From Bos taurus (Bovine).
   2486..2570    +  CDS            large T antigen (fragment): large T antigen from SV40 (simian virus 40)
   2593..2714    +  polyA_signal   SV40 poly(A) signal: SV40 polyadenylation signal
   2748..3176    -  rep_origin     f1 ori (sequence partly withheld): f1 bacteriophage origin of replication; arrow indicates direction of (+) strand synthesis
   3203..3307    +  promoter       AmpR promoter: bla
   3309..3666    +  promoter       SV40 promoter: SV40 enhancer and early promoter
   3701..4495    +  CDS            NeoR/KanR: aminoglycoside phosphotransferase from Tn5; aph(3')-II (or nptII); confers resistance to neomycin, kanamycin, and G418 (Geneticin®)
   4516..4668    +  CDS            ble (fragment): BLE_KLEPN - Experimental evidence at protein level: Swiss-Prot protein existence level 1. Binding protein with a strong affinity to the bleomycin family of antibiotics. Binds to CL990; an antimitotic-antibiotic compound. From Klebsiella pneumoniae.
   4727..4774    +  polyA_signal   HSV TK poly(A) signal: herpes simplex virus thymidine kinase polyadenylation signal (Cole and Stacy, 1985)
   4865..4881    -  polyA_signal   bGH poly(A) signal (fragment): bovine growth hormone polyadenylation signal
   5103..5691    +  rep_origin     ori: high-copy-number ColE1/pMB1/pBR322/pUC origin of replication
