[The description below was written by a language model from this plasmid's Addgene catalogue record and pLannotate feature annotations shown in this document.]
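Description:
pPAmCherry-b-actin is a mammalian expression plasmid built on the Clontech pEGFP-b-actin backbone, in which the EGFP coding region has been replaced, via NheI and BsrGI sites, by the photoactivatable red fluorescent protein PAmCherry1. The sequenced record is about 5.8 kb. It is propagated in E. coli at high copy from a ColE1/pUC-type origin and also carries an f1 phage origin. A single Tn5 NeoR/KanR gene provides selection in both hosts. A bacterial bla-type promoter drives it for kanamycin resistance, and the SV40 enhancer/early promoter, paired with the HSV TK polyadenylation signal, drives it for G418 selection of transfected mammalian cells. Short annotated fragments (ble, large T antigen, bGH poly(A)) appear to be backbone remnants rather than functional elements.

The payload is a single fusion open reading frame expressed from the human CMV immediate-early enhancer and promoter and terminated by the SV40 poly(A) signal. PAmCherry1 (708 bp) sits at the N-terminus and is joined through a short residual multiple-cloning-site linker to beta-actin at its C-terminus. The annotation tool matched the actin sequence to the bovine ACTB entry, but the catalogue fields do not state the species, and the protein is highly conserved. PAmCherry1 differs from mCherry by ten substitutions listed in the record. It is a monomeric variant that is initially dark and converts to a red-fluorescent state upon photoactivation. Fusing it to actin labels the actin cytoskeleton, so subsets of molecules can be switched on and localised. This fits the associated work on photoactivatable mCherry for high-resolution, two-colour fluorescence microscopy.
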