Addgene plasmid #31949: pPAmCherry-b-actin
Depositing lab: Vladislav Verkhusha. Depositing organization: Albert Einstein College of Medicine. Publication: Photoactivatable mCherry for high-resolution two-color fluorescence microscopy. Subach FV, Patterson GH, Manley S, Gillette JM, Lippincott-Schwartz J, Verkhusha VV. Nat Methods. 2009 Feb;6(2):153-9. Epub 2009 Jan 25. 10.1038/nmeth.1298 PubMed 19169259.
Backbone
  Vector backbone: pEGFP-b-actin
  Backbone manufacturer: Clontech
  Backbone size w/o insert (bp): 5097
  Vector type: Mammalian Expression
  Selectable markers: Neomycin (select with G418)
Growth in bacteria
  Bacterial resistance: Kanamycin, 50 μg/mL
  Growth temperature: 37°C
  Growth strain: DH5alpha
  Copy number: High Copy
Gene/Insert
  Gene/Insert name: PAmCherry1 (alt name: photoactivatable dark-to-red mCherry red fluorescent protein)
  Insert size (bp): 708
  Mutation: E26V/A58T/K69N/L84F/N99K/S148L/I165V/Q167P/L169V/I203R compared to mCherry (but numbering relative to EGFP).
  Promoter: CMV
  Tag / fusion protein: b-actin (C terminal on insert)
  Cloning method: Restriction Enzyme; 5′ cloning site NheI (unknown if destroyed); 3′ cloning site BsrGI (unknown if destroyed)
  Sequencing primers: 5′ cggtaggcgtgtacggtgggag
Terms and licenses: Academic/Nonprofit Terms; Industry Terms: Not Available to Industry
How to cite: pPAmCherry-b-actin was a gift from Vladislav Verkhusha (Addgene plasmid # 31949 ; http://n2t.net/addgene:31949 ; RRID:Addgene_31949)
