>Addgene plasmid #31949 | pPAmCherry-b-actin | addgene partial sequence | sequence record 37530 | mCherry-F 5'-ccccgtaatgcagaagaaga-3'
CGAGGTCAAGCCCAGAGTGAAGCTGAAGGACGGCGGCCACTACGACGCTGAGGTCAAGACCACCTACAAG
GCCAAGAAGCCCGTGCAGCTGCCCGGCGCCTACAACGTCAACCGCAAGCTGGACATCACCAGCCACAACG
AGGACTACACCATCGTGGAGCAGTACGAGAGAGCCGAGGGCCGCCACTCCACCGGCGGCATGGACGAGCT
GTACAAGTCCGGACTCAGATCTCGAGCTATGGATGATGATATCGCCGCGCTCGTCGTCGACAACGGCTCC
GGCATGTGCAAGGCCGGCTTCGCGGGCGACGATGCCCCCCGGGCCGTCTTCCCCTCCATCGTGGGGCGCC
CCAGGCACCAGGGCGTGATGGTGGGCATGGGTCAGAAGGATTCCTATGTGGGCGACGAGGCCCAGAGCAA
GAGAGGCATCCTCACCCTGAAGTACCCCATCGAGCACGGCATCGTCACCAACTGGGACGACATGGAGAAA
ATCTGGCACCACACCTTCTACAATGAGCTGCGTGTGGCTCCCGAGGAGCACCCCGTGCTGCTGACCGAGG
CCCCCCTGAACCCCAAGGCCAACCGCGAGAAGATGACCCAGATCATGTTTGAGACCTTCAACACCCCAGC
CATGTACGTTGCTATCCAGGCTGTGCTATCCCTGTACGCCTCTGGCCGTACCACTGGCATCGTGATGGAC
TCCGGTGACGGGGTCACCCACACTGTGCCCATCTACGA
