>Addgene plasmid #31949 | pPAmCherry-b-actin | addgene partial sequence | sequence record 38046 | CMV-F 5'-CGCAAATGGGCGGTAGGCGTG-3'
CCGCTAGCGGTCGCCACCATGGTGAGCAAGGGCGAGGAGGATAACATGGCCATCATTAAGGAGTTCATGC
GCTTCAAGGTGCACATGGAGGGGTCCGTGAACGGCCACGTGTTCGAGATCGAGGGCGAGGGCGAGGGCCG
CCCCTACGAGGGCACCCAGACCGCCAAGCTGAAGGTGACCAAGGGCGGCCCCCTGCCCTTCACCTGGGAC
ATCCTGAGCCCTCAGTTCATGTACGGCTCCAATGCCTACGTGAAGCACCCCGCCGACATCCCCGACTACT
TTAAGCTGTCCTTCCCCGAGGGCTTCAAGTGGGAGCGCGTGATGAAATTCGAGGACGGCGGCGTGGTGAC
CGTGACCCAGGACTCCTCCCTGCAGGACGGCGAGTTCATCTACAAGGTGAAGCTGCGCGGCACCAACTTC
CCCTCCGACGGCCCCGTGATGCAGAAGAAGACCATGGGCTGGGAGGCCCTCTCCGAGCGGATGTACCCCG
AGGACGGCGCCCTGAAGGGCGAGGTCAAGCCCAGAGTGAAGCTGAAGGACGGCGGCCACTACGACGCTGA
GGTCAAGACCACCTACAAGGCCAAGAAGCCCGTGCAGCTGCCCGGCGCCTACAACGTCAACCGCAAGCTG
GACATCACCAGCCACAACGAGGACTACACCATCGTGGAGCAGTACGAGAGAGCCGAGGGCCGCCACTCCA
CCGGCGGCATGGACGAGCTGTACAAGTCCGGACTCAGATCTCGAGCTATGGATGATGATATCGCCGCGCT
CGTCGTCGACAACGGCTCCGGCATGTGC
